Addgene plasmid #54134: mEmerald-Keratin-17
Purpose: Note- This plasmid contains Keratin 18. Localization: Cytokeratin, Excitation: 487, Emission: 509
Depositing lab: Michael Davidson. Depositing organization: Florida State University, Tallahassee. Publication: Advances in fluorescent protein technology. Shaner NC, Patterson GH, Davidson MW. J Cell Sci. 2007 Dec 15;120(Pt 24):4247-60 10.1242/jcs.005801 PubMed 18057027.
Backbone
  Vector backbone: mEmerald
  Backbone size w/o insert (bp): 4750
  Vector type: Mammalian Expression
  Selectable markers: Neomycin (select with G418)
Growth in bacteria
  Bacterial resistance: Kanamycin, 50 μg/mL
  Growth temperature: 37°C
  Growth strain: DH5alpha
  Copy number: High Copy
Gene/Insert
  Gene/Insert name: Keratin (alt name: NM_199187.1)
  Species: H. sapiens (human)
  Mutation: V282L
  Entrez Gene: KRT18 (a.k.a. CK-18, CYK18, K18)
  Promoter: CMV
  Tag / fusion protein: mEmerald (C terminal on backbone)
  Cloning method: Unknown
  Sequencing primers: 5′ CMV-F; 3′ SV40pA-R
Terms and licenses: Academic/Nonprofit Terms; Industry Terms
Depositor comments: . Excitation = 487; Emission = 509. Localization data: Cytokeratin (18)
How to cite: mEmerald-Keratin-17 was a gift from Michael Davidson (Addgene plasmid # 54134 ; http://n2t.net/addgene:54134 ; RRID:Addgene_54134)
