[The description below was written by a language model from this plasmid's Addgene catalogue record and pLannotate feature annotations shown in this document.]
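Description:
mEmerald-Keratin-17 is a mammalian expression plasmid that produces a fluorescent fusion protein for labelling the cytokeratin intermediate filament network. Despite its name, the record explicitly notes that the insert is human keratin 18 (KRT18), and the annotated sequence agrees, identifying the open reading frame as KRT18. The "17" in the name is not explained in the record. The catalogue entry also lists a V282L substitution in the keratin coding sequence.

The KRT18 coding region sits directly downstream of the human cytomegalovirus immediate early enhancer and promoter. It is followed by a short remnant of the multiple cloning site that acts as a linker, then by mEmerald, a bright monomeric GFP variant with mammalian codon optimisation (excitation 487 nm, emission 509 nm). The fluorescent protein is therefore fused to the C terminus of keratin, and the transcript ends at an SV40 polyadenylation signal.

The backbone carries a single NeoR/KanR aminoglycoside phosphotransferase gene preceded by both a bacterial bla promoter and the SV40 enhancer/early promoter, and terminated by the HSV TK poly(A) signal. This arrangement gives kanamycin resistance in E. coli and G418 selection in mammalian cells. A high-copy ColE1/pUC-type origin supports bacterial propagation, and an f1 origin is also present. Several small annotated fragments (RSF ori, large T antigen, ble, bGH poly(A)) appear to be partial matches within the backbone rather than functional elements.

The construct is suited to transient or stable expression in cultured mammalian cells for live or fixed imaging of keratin filament localisation and organisation.
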