Features (pLannotate 1.2.2; 16 found; start..end, strand, type, name):
      1..24      +  rep_origin     RSF ori (fragment): Plasmids containing the RSF 1030 origin of replication can be propagated in E. coli cells that contain additional plasmids with compatible origins.
     92..395     +  enhancer       CMV enhancer: human cytomegalovirus immediate early enhancer
    396..599     +  promoter       CMV promoter: human cytomegalovirus (CMV) immediate early promoter
    631..1920    +  CDS            KRT18: K1C18_HUMAN - Also known as CYK18. Experimental evidence at protein level: Swiss-Prot protein existence level 1. Involved in the uptake of thrombin-antithrombin complexes by hepatic cells (By similarity). When phosphorylated, plays a role in filament reorganization. Involved in the delivery of mutated CFTR to the plasma membrane. Together with KRT8, is involved in interleukin-6 (IL-6)-mediated barrier protection. From Homo sapiens (Human).
   1920..1958    +  misc_feature   MCS (fragment): multiple cloning site
   1972..2691    +  CDS            mEmerald: brightly fluorescent monomeric variant of GFP mammalian codon-optimized
   2707..2790    +  CDS            large T antigen (fragment): large T antigen from SV40 (simian virus 40)
   2813..2934    +  polyA_signal   SV40 poly(A) signal: SV40 polyadenylation signal
   2968..3396    -  rep_origin     f1 ori (sequence partly withheld): f1 bacteriophage origin of replication; arrow indicates direction of (+) strand synthesis
   3423..3527    +  promoter       AmpR promoter: bla
   3529..3886    +  promoter       SV40 promoter: SV40 enhancer and early promoter
   3921..4715    +  CDS            NeoR/KanR: aminoglycoside phosphotransferase from Tn5; aph(3')-II (or nptII); confers resistance to neomycin, kanamycin, and G418 (Geneticin®)
   4736..4888    +  CDS            ble (fragment): BLE_KLEPN - Experimental evidence at protein level: Swiss-Prot protein existence level 1. Binding protein with a strong affinity to the bleomycin family of antibiotics. Binds to CL990; an antimitotic-antibiotic compound. From Klebsiella pneumoniae.
   4947..4994    +  polyA_signal   HSV TK poly(A) signal: herpes simplex virus thymidine kinase polyadenylation signal (Cole and Stacy, 1985)
   5085..5101    -  polyA_signal   bGH poly(A) signal (fragment): bovine growth hormone polyadenylation signal
   5323..5911    +  rep_origin     ori: high-copy-number ColE1/pMB1/pBR322/pUC origin of replication
>Addgene plasmid #54134 | mEmerald-Keratin-17 | addgene full sequence | sequence record 240980 | Addgene NGS Result
TTCTGTGGATAACCGTATTACCGCCATGCATTAGTTATTAATAGTAATCAATTACGGGGTCATTAGTTCA
TAGCCCATATATGGAGTTCCGCGTTACATAACTTACGGTAAATGGCCCGCCTGGCTGACCGCCCAACGAC
CCCCGCCCATTGACGTCAATAATGACGTATGTTCCCATAGTAACGCCAATAGGGACTTTCCATTGACGTC
AATGGGTGGAGTATTTACGGTAAACTGCCCACTTGGCAGTACATCAAGTGTATCATATGCCAAGTACGCC
CCCTATTGACGTCAATGACGGTAAATGGCCCGCCTGGCATTATGCCCAGTACATGACCTTATGGGACTTT
CCTACTTGGCAGTACATCTACGTATTAGTCATCGCTATTACCATGGTGATGCGGTTTTGGCAGTACATCA
ATGGGCGTGGATAGCGGTTTGACTCACGGGGATTTCCAAGTCTCCACCCCATTGACGTCAATGGGAGTTT
GTTTTGGCACCAAAATCAACGGGACTTTCCAAAATGTCGTAACAACTCCGCCCCATTGACGCAAATGGGC
GGTAGGCGTGTACGGTGGGAGGTCTATATAAGCAGAGCTGGTTTAGTGAACCGTCAGATCCGCTAGCACC
ATGAGCTTCACCACTCGCTCCACCTTCTCCACCAACTACCGGTCCCTGGGCTCTGTCCAGGCGCCCAGCT
ACGGCGCCCGGCCGGTCAGCAGCGCGGCCAGCGTCTATGCAGGCGCTGGGGGCTCTGGTTCCCGGATCTC
CGTGTCCCGCTCCACCAGCTTCAGGGGCGGCATGGGGTCCGGGGGCCTGGCCACCGGGATAGCCGGGGGT
CTGGCAGGAATGGGAGGCATCCAGAACGAGAAGGAGACCATGCAAAGCCTGAACGACCGCCTGGCCTCTT
ACCTGGACAGAGTGAGGAGCCTGGAGACCGAGAACCGGAGGCTGGAGAGCAAAATCCGGGAGCACTTGGA
GAAGAAGGGACCCCAGGTCAGAGACTGGAGCCATTACTTCAAGATCATCGAGGACCTGAGGGCTCAGATC
TTCGCAAATACTGTGGACAATGCCCGCATCGTTCTGCAGATTGACAATGCCCGTCTTGCTGCTGATGACT
TTAGAGTCAAGTATGAGACAGAGCTGGCCATGCGCCAGTCTGTGGAGAACGACATCCATGGGCTCCGCAA
GGTCATTGATGACACCAATATCACACGACTGCAGCTGGAGACAGAGATCGAGGCTCTCAAGGAGGAGCTG
CTCTTCATGAAGAAGAACCACGAAGAGGAAGTAAAAGGCCTACAAGCCCAGATTGCCAGCTCTGGGTTGA
CCGTGGAGGTAGATGCCCCCAAATCTCAGGACCTCGCCAAGATCATGGCAGACATCCGGGCCCAATATGA
CGAGCTGGCTCGGAAGAACCGAGAGGAGCTAGACAAGTACTGGTCTCAGCAGATTGAGGAGAGCACCACA
GTGCTCACCACACAGTCTGCTGAGGTTGGAGCTGCTGAGACGACGCTCACAGAGCTGAGACGTACAGTCC
AGTCCTTGGAGATCGACCTGGACTCCATGAGAAATCTGAAGGCCAGCTTGGAGAACAGCCTGAGGGAGGT
GGAGGCCCGCTACGCCCTACAGATGGAGCAGCTCAACGGGATCCTGCTGCACCTTGAGTCAGAGCTGGCA
CAGACCCGGGCAGAGGGACAGCGCCAGGCCCAGGAGTATGAGGCCCTGCTGAACATCAAGGTCAAGCTGG
AGGCTGAGATCGCCACCTACCGCCGCCTGCTGGAAGATGGCGAGGACTTTAATCTTGGTGATGCCTTGGA
CAGCAGCAACTCCATGCAAACCATCCAAAAGACCACCACCCGCCGGATAGTGGATGGCAAAGTGGTGTCT
GAGACCAATGACACCAAAGTTCTGAGGCATCGAATTCTGCAGTCGACGGTACCGCGGGCCCGGGATCCAC
CGGTCGCCACCATGGTGAGCAAGGGCGAGGAGCTGTTCACCGGGGTGGTGCCCATCCTGGTCGAGCTGGA
CGGCGACGTAAACGGCCACAAGTTCAGCGTGTCCGGCGAGGGCGAGGGCGATGCCACCTACGGCAAGCTG
ACCCTGAAGTTCATCTGCACCACCGGCAAGCTGCCCGTGCCCTGGCCCACCCTCGTGACCACCTTGACCT
ACGGCGTGCAGTGCTTCGCCCGCTACCCCGACCACATGAAGCAGCACGACTTCTTCAAGTCCGCCATGCC
CGAAGGCTACGTCCAGGAGCGCACCATCTTCTTCAAGGACGACGGCAACTACAAGACCCGCGCCGAGGTG
AAGTTCGAGGGCGACACCCTGGTGAACCGCATCGAGCTGAAGGGCATCGACTTCAAGGAGGACGGCAACA
TCCTGGGGCACAAGCTGGAGTACAACTACAACAGCCACAAGGTCTATATCACCGCCGACAAGCAGAAGAA
CGGCATCAAGGTGAACTTCAAGACCCGCCACAACATCGAGGACGGCAGCGTGCAGCTCGCCGACCACTAC
CAGCAGAACACCCCCATCGGCGACGGCCCCGTGCTGCTGCCCGACAACCACTACCTGAGCACCCAGTCCA
AGCTGAGCAAAGACCCCAACGAGAAGCGCGATCACATGGTCCTGCTGGAGTTCGTGACCGCCGCCGGGAT
CACTCTCGGCATGGACGAGCTGTACAAGTAAGCGGCCGCGACTCTAGATCATAATCAGCCATACCACATT
TGTAGAGGTTTTACTTGCTTTAAAAAACCTCCCACACCTCCCCCTGAACCTGAAACATAAAATGAATGCA
ATTGTTGTTGTTAACTTGTTTATTGCAGCTTATAATGGTTACAAATAAAGCAATAGCATCACAAATTTCA
CAAATAAAGCATTTTTTTCACTGCATTCTAGTTGTGGTTTGTCCAAACTCATCAATGTATCTTAAGGCGT
AAATTGTAAGCGTTAATATTTTGTTAAAATTCGCGTTAAATTTTTGTTAAATCAGCTCATTTTTTAACCA
ATAGGCCGAAATCGGCAAAATCCCTTATAAATCAAAAGAATAGACCGAGATAGGGT
[37 nt withheld, positions 3067-3103]
AAAGAACGTGGACTCCAACGTCAAAGG
[49 nt withheld, positions 3131-3179]
T
[91 nt withheld, positions 3181-3271]
G
[124 nt withheld, positions 3273-3396]
CAGGTGGCACTTTTCGGGGAAATGTGCGCGGAACCCCTATTTGTTTATTTTTCTAAATACATTCAAATAT
GTATCCGCTCATGAGACAATAACCCTGATAAATGCTTCAATAATATTGAAAAAGGAAGAGTCCTGAGGCG
GAAAGAACCAGCTGTGGAATGTGTGTCAGTTAGGGTGTGGAAAGTCCCCAGGCTCCCCAGCAGGCAGAAG
TATGCAAAGCATGCATCTCAATTAGTCAGCAACCAGGTGTGGAAAGTCCCCAGGCTCCCCAGCAGGCAGA
AGTATGCAAAGCATGCATCTCAATTAGTCAGCAACCATAGTCCCGCCCCTAACTCCGCCCATCCCGCCCC
TAACTCCGCCCAGTTCCGCCCATTCTCCGCCCCATGGCTGACTAATTTTTTTTATTTATGCAGAGGCCGA
GGCCGCCTCGGCCTCTGAGCTATTCCAGAAGTAGTGAGGAGGCTTTTTTGGAGGCCTAGGCTTTTGCAAA
GATCGATCAAGAGACAGGATGAGGATCGTTTCGCATGATTGAACAAGATGGATTGCACGCAGGTTCTCCG
GCCGCTTGGGTGGAGAGGCTATTCGGCTATGACTGGGCACAACAGACAATCGGCTGCTCTGATGCCGCCG
TGTTCCGGCTGTCAGCGCAGGGGCGCCCGGTTCTTTTTGTCAAGACCGACCTGTCCGGTGCCCTGAATGA
ACTGCAAGACGAGGCAGCGCGGCTATCGTGGCTGGCCACGACGGGCGTTCCTTGCGCAGCTGTGCTCGAC
GTTGTCACTGAAGCGGGAAGGGACTGGCTGCTATTGGGCGAAGTGCCGGGGCAGGATCTCCTGTCATCTC
ACCTTGCTCCTGCCGAGAAAGTATCCATCATGGCTGATGCAATGCGGCGGCTGCATACGCTTGATCCGGC
TACCTGCCCATTCGACCACCAAGCGAAACATCGCATCGAGCGAGCACGTACTCGGATGGAAGCCGGTCTT
GTCGATCAGGATGATCTGGACGAAGAGCATCAGGGGCTCGCGCCAGCCGAACTGTTCGCCAGGCTCAAGG
CGAGCATGCCCGACGGCGAGGATCTCGTCGTGACCCATGGCGATGCCTGCTTGCCGAATATCATGGTGGA
AAATGGCCGCTTTTCTGGATTCATCGACTGTGGCCGGCTGGGTGTGGCGGACCGCTATCAGGACATAGCG
TTGGCTACCCGTGATATTGCTGAAGAGCTTGGCGGCGAATGGGCTGACCGCTTCCTCGTGCTTTACGGTA
TCGCCGCTCCCGATTCGCAGCGCATCGCCTTCTATCGCCTTCTTGACGAGTTCTTCTGAGCGGGACTCTG
GGGTTCGAAATGACCGACCAAGCGACGCCCAACCTGCCATCACGAGATTTCGATTCCACCGCCGCCTTCT
ATGAAAGGTTGGGCTTCGGAATCGTTTTCCGGGACGCCGGCTGGATGATCCTCCAGCGCGGGGATCTCAT
GCTGGAGTTCTTCGCCCACCCTAGGGGGAGGCTAACTGAAACACGGAAGGAGACAATACCGGAAGGAACC
CGCGCTATGACGGCAATAAAAAGACAGAATAAAACGCACGGTGTTGGGTCGTTTGTTCATAAACGCGGGG
TTCGGTCCCAGGGCTGGCACTCTGTCGATACCCCACCGAGACCCCATTGGGGCCAATACGCCCGCGTTTC
TTCCTTTTCCCCACCCCACCCCCCAAGTTCGGGTGAAGGCCCAGGGCTCGCAGCCAACGTCGGGGCGGCA
GGCCCTGCCATAGCCTCAGGTTACTCATATATACTTTAGATTGATTTAAAACTTCATTTTTAATTTAAAA
GGATCTAGGTGAAGATCCTTTTTGATAATCTCATGACCAAAATCCCTTAACGTGAGTTTTCGTTCCACTG
AGCGTCAGACCCCGTAGAAAAGATCAAAGGATCTTCTTGAGATCCTTTTTTTCTGCGCGTAATCTGCTGC
TTGCAAACAAAAAAACCACCGCTACCAGCGGTGGTTTGTTTGCCGGATCAAGAGCTACCAACTCTTTTTC
CGAAGGTAACTGGCTTCAGCAGAGCGCAGATACCAAATACTGTTCTTCTAGTGTAGCCGTAGTTAGGCCA
CCACTTCAAGAACTCTGTAGCACCGCCTACATACCTCGCTCTGCTAATCCTGTTACCAGTGGCTGCTGCC
AGTGGCGATAAGTCGTGTCTTACCGGGTTGGACTCAAGACGATAGTTACCGGATAAGGCGCAGCGGTCGG
GCTGAACGGGGGGTTCGTGCACACAGCCCAGCTTGGAGCGAACGACCTACACCGAACTGAGATACCTACA
GCGTGAGCTATGAGAAAGCGCCACGCTTCCCGAAGGGAGAAAGGCGGACAGGTATCCGGTAAGCGGCAGG
GTCGGAACAGGAGAGCGCACGAGGGAGCTTCCAGGGGGAAACGCCTGGTATCTTTATAGTCCTGTCGGGT
TTCGCCACCTCTGACTTGAGCGTCGATTTTTGTGATGCTCGTCAGGGGGGCGGAGCCTATGGAAAAACGC
CAGCAACGCGGCCTTTTTACGGTTCCTGGCCTTTTGCTGGCCTTTTGCTCACATGTTCTTTCCTGCGTTA
TCCCCTGA
