>Addgene plasmid #54134 | mEmerald-Keratin-17 | depositor partial sequence | sequence record 84300 | insert sequence
GACGTCAGATCCGCTAGCACCATGAGCTTCACCACTCGCTCCACCTTCTCCACCAACTACCGGTCCCTGG
GCTCTGTCCAGGCGCCCAGCTACGGCGCCCGGCCGGTCAGCAGCGCGGCCAGCGTCTATGCAGGCGCTGG
GGGCTCTGGTTCCCGGATCTCCGTGTCCCGCTCCACCAGCTTCAGGGGCGGCATGGGGTCCGGGGGCCTG
GCCACCGGGATAGCCGGGGGTCTGGCAGGAATGGGAGGCATCCAGAACGAGAAGGAGACCATGCAAAGCC
TGAACGACCGCCTGGCCTCTTACCTGGACAGAGTGAGGAGCCTGGAGACCGAGAACCGGAGGCTGGAGAG
CAAAATCCGGGAGCACTTGGAGAAGAAGGGACCCCAGGTCAGAGACTGGAGCCATTACTTCAAGATCATC
GAGGACCTGAGGGCTCAGATCTTCGCAAATACTGTGGACAATGCCCGCATCGTTCTGCAGATTGACAATG
CCCGTCTTGCTGCTGATGACTTTAGAGTCAAGTATGAGACAGAGCTGGCCATGCGCCAGTCTGTGGAGAA
CGACATCCATGGGCTCCGCAAGGTCATTGATGACACCAATATCACACGACTGCAGCTGGAGACAGAGATC
GAGGCTCTCAAGGAGGAGCTGCTCTTCATGAAGAAGAACCACGAAGAGGAAGTAAAAGGCCTACAAGCCC
AGATTGCCAGCTCTGGGTTGACCGTGGAGGTAGATGCCCCCAAATCTCAGGACCTCGCCAAGATCATGGC
AGACATCCGGGCCCAATATGACGAGCTGGCTCGGAAGAACCGAGAGGAGCTAGACAAGTACTGGTCTCAG
CAGATTGAGGAGAGCACCACAGTGCTCACCACACAGTCTGCTGAGGTTGGAGCTGCTGAGACGACGCTCA
CAGAGCTGAGACGTACAGTCCAGTCCTTGGAGATCGACCTGGACTCCATGAGAAATCTGAAGGCCAGCTT
GGAGAACAGCCTGAGGGAGGTGGAGGCCCGCTACGCCCTACAGATGGAGCAGCTCAACGGGATCCTGCTG
CACCTTGAGTCAGAGCTGGCACAGACCCGGGCAGAGGGACAGCGCCAGGCCCAGGAGTATGAGGCCCTGC
TGAACATCAAGGTCAAGCTGGAGGCTGAGATCGCCACCTACCGCCGCCTGCTGGAAGATGGCGAGGACTT
TAATCTTGGTGATGCCTTGGACAGCAGCAACTCCATGCAAACCATCCAAAAGACCACCACCCGCCGGATA
GTGGATGGCAAAGTGGTGTCTGAGACCAATGACACCAAAGTTCTGAGGCATCGAATTCTGCAGTCGACGG
TACCGCGGGCCCGGGATCCACCGGTCGCCACCATGGTGAGCAAGGGCGAGGAGCTGTTCACCGGGGTGGT
GCCCATCCTGGTCGAGCTGGACGGCGACGTAAACGGCCACAAGTTCAGCGTGTCCGGCGAGGGCGAGGGC
GATGCCACCTACGGCAAGCTGACCCTGAAGTTCATCTGCACCACCGGCAAGCTGCCCGTGCCCTGGCCCA
CCCTCGTGACCACCTTGACCTACGGCGTGCAGTGCTTCGCCCGCTACCCCGACCACATGAAGCAGCACGA
CTTCTTCAAGTCCGCCATGCCCGAAGGCTACGTCCAGGAGCGCACCATCTTCTTCAAGGACGACGGCAAC
TACAAGACCCGCGCCGAGGTGAAGTTCGAGGGCGACACCCTGGTGAACCGCATCGAGCTGAAGGGCATCG
ACTTCAAGGAGGACGGCAACATCCTGGGGCACAAGCTGGAGTACAACTACAACAGCCACAAGGTCTATAT
CACCGCCGACAAGCAGAAGAACGGCATCAAGGTGAACTTCAAGACCCGCCACAACATCGAGGACGGCAGC
GTGCAGCTCGCCGACCACTACCAGCAGAACACCCCCATCGGCGACGGCCCCGTGCTGCTGCCCGACAACC
ACTACCTGAGCACCCAGTCCAAGCTGAGCAAAGACCCCAACGAGAAGCGCGATCACATGGTCCTGCTGGA
GTTCGTGACCGCCGCCGGGATCACTCTCGGCATGGACGAGCTGTACAAGTAAGCGGCCGCGACTCTAGAT
CATA
