>Addgene plasmid #54134 | mEmerald-Keratin-17 | addgene partial sequence | sequence record 92420 | EGFP-C 5'-CATGGTCCTGCTGGAGTTCGTG-3'
GACGAGCTGTACAAGTAAGCGGCCGCGACTCTAGATCATAATCAGCCATACCACATTTGTAGAGGTTTTA
CTTGCTTTAAAAAACCTCCCACACCTCCCCCTGAACCTGAAACATAAAATGAATGCAATTGTTGTTGTTA
ACTTGTTTATTGCAGCTTATAATGGTTACAAATAAAGCAATAGCATCACAAATTTCACAAATAAAGCATT
TTTTTCACTGCATTCTAGTTGTGGTTTGTCCAAACTCATCAATGTATCTTAAGGCGTAAATTGTAAGCGT
TAATATTTTGTTAAAATTCGCGTTAAATTTTTGTTAAATCAGCTCATTTTTTAACCAATAGGCCGAAATC
GGCAAAATCCCTTATAAATCAAAAGAATAGACCGAGATAGGGT
[37 nt withheld, positions 394-430]
AAAGAACGTGGACTCCAACGTCAAAGG
[49 nt withheld, positions 458-506]
T
[91 nt withheld, positions 508-598]
G
[124 nt withheld, positions 600-723]
CAGGTGGCACTTTTCGGGGAAATGTGCGCGGAACCCCTATTTGTTTATTTTTCTAAATACATTCAAATAT
GTATCCGCTCATGAGACAATAACC
