>Addgene plasmid #54134 | mEmerald-Keratin-17 | addgene partial sequence | sequence record 93572 | EGFP-N 5'-CGTCGCCGTCCAGCTCGACCAG-3'
CCTTGCTCACCATGGTGGCGACCGGTGGATCCCGGGCCCGCGGTACCGTCGACTGCAGAATTCGATGCCT
CAGAACTTTGGTGTCATTGGTCTCAGACACCACTTTGCCATCCACTATCCGGCGGGTGGTGGTCTTTTGG
ATGGTTTGCATGGAGTTGCTGCTGTCCAAGGCATCACCAAGATTAAAGTCCTCGCCATCTTCCAGCAGGC
GGCGGTAGGTGGCGATCTCAGCCTCCAGCTTGACCTTGATGTTCAGCAGGGCCTCATACTCCTGGGCCTG
GCGCTGTCCCTCTGCCCGGGTCTGTGCCAGCTCTGACTCAAGGTGCAGCAGGATCCCGTTGAGCTGCTCC
ATCTGTAGGGCGTAGCGGGCCTCCACCTCCCTCAGGCTGTTCTCCAAGCTGGCCTTCAGATTTCTCATGG
AGTCCAGGTCGATCTCCAAGGACTGGACTGTACGTCTCAGCTCTGTGAGCGTCGTCTCAGCAGCTCCAAC
CTCAGCAGACTGTGTGGTGAGCACTGTGGTGCTCTCCTCAATCTGCTGAGACCAGTACTTGTCTAGCTCC
TCTCGGTTCTTCCGAGCCAGCTCGTCATATTGGGCCCGGATGTCTGCCATGATCTTGGCGAGGTCCTGAG
ATTTGGGGGCATCTACCTCCACGGTCAACCCAGAGCTGGCAATCTGGGCTTGTAGGCCTTTTACTTCCTC
TTCGTGGTTCTTCTTCATGAAGAGCAGCTCCTCCTTGAGAGCCTCGATCTCTGTCTCCAGCTGCAGTCGT
GTGATATTGGTGTCATCAATGACCTTGCGGAGCCCATGGATGTCGTTCTCCACAGACTGGCGCATGGCCA
GCTCTGTCTCATACTTGACTCTAA
